>Addgene plasmid #221395 | PD2529 human alpha5 full | addgene full sequence | sequence record 439020 | Addgene NGS Result
TTTTCATAGGTCACTTACATATATCAATGGGTCTGTTTCTGAGCTCTACTCTATTTTATCAGCCTCACTG
TCTATCCCCACACATCTCATGCTTTGCTCTAAATCTTGATATTTAGTGGAACATTCTTTCCCATTTTGTT
CTACAAGAATATTTTTGTTATTGTCTTTGGGCTTTCTATATACATTTTGAAATGAGGTTGACAAGTTAAT
AACAGGCCTATTGATTGGAAAGTTTGTCAACGAATTGTGGGTCTTTTGGGGTTTGCTGCCCCTTTTACGC
AATGTGGATATCCTGCTTTAATGCCTTTATATGCATGTATACAAGCAAAACAGGCTTTTACTTTCTCGCC
AACTTACAAGGCCTTTCTCAGTAAACAGTATATGACCCTTTACCCCGTTGCTCGGCAACGGCCTGGTCTG
TGCCAAGTGTTTGCTGACGCAACCCCCACTGGTTGGGGCTTGGCCATAGGCCATCAGCGCATGCGTGGAA
CCTTTGTGTCTCCTCTGCCGATCCATACTGCGGAACTCCTAGCCGCTTGTTTTGCTCGCAGCAGGTCTGG
AGCAAACCTCATCGGGACCGACAATTCTGTCGTACTCTCCCGCAAGTATACATCGTTTCCATGGCTGCTA
GGCTGTGCTGCCAACTGGATCCTGCGCGGGACGTCCTTTGTTTACGTCCCGTCGGCGCTGAATCCCGCGG
ACGACCCCTCCCGGGGCCGCTTGGGGCTCTACCGCCCGCTTCTCCGTCTGCCGTACCGTCCGACCACGGG
GCGCACCTCTCTTTACGCGGACTCCCCGTCTGTGCCTTCTCATCTGCCGGACCGTGTGCACTTCGCTTCA
CCTCTGCACGTCGCATGGAGGCCACCGTGAACGCCCACCGGAACCTGCCCAAGGTCTTGCATAAGAGGAC
TCTTGGACTTTCAGCAATGTCATCTCAGTGGCTAATAAAGGAAATTTATTTTCATTGCAATAGTGTGTTG
GAATTTTTTGTGTCTCTCACTCGGAAGGACATATGGGAGGGCAAATCATTTAAAACATCAGAATGAGTAT
TTGGTTTAGAGTTTGGCAACATATGCCCATATGCTGGCTGCCATGAACAAAGGTTGGCTATAAAGAGGTC
ATCAGTATATGAAACAGCCCCCTGCTGTCCATTCCTTATTCCATAGAAAAGCCTTGACTTGAGGTTAGAT
TTTTTTTATATTTTGTTTTGTGTTATTTTTTTCTTTAACATCCCTAAAATTTTCCTTACATGTTTTACTA
GCCAGATTTTTCCTCCTCTCCTGACTACTCCCAGTCATAGCTGTCCCTCTTCTCTTATGGAGATCTTTGC
ATTTTTAGACATTTAGAAGCCTATATCTTGTTACAGAATTGGAATTACACAAAAATTCTACCATATTTTG
AAAGCTTAGGTTGTTCTGAAAAAAACAATATATTGTTTTCCTGGGTAAACTAAAAGTCCCCTCGAGGAAA
GGCCCCTAAAGTGAAACAGTGCAAAACGTTCAAAAACTGTCTGGCAATACAAGTTCCACTTTGACCAAAA
CGGCTGGCAGTAAAAGGGTTAAGAAGACTGTCAGCCTTGAGCGGTATCAGCTCACTCAAAGGCGGTAATA
CGGTTATCCACAGAATCAGGGGATAACGCAGGAAAGAACATGTGAGCAAAAGGCCAGCAAAAGGCCAGGA
ACCGTAAAAAGGCCGCGTTGCTGGCGTTTTTCCATAGGCTCCGCCCCCCTGACGAGCATCACAAAAATCG
ACGCTCAAGTCAGAGGTGGCGAAACCCGACAGGACTATAAAGATACCAGGCGTTTCCCCCTGGAAGCTCC
CTCGTGCGCTCTCCTGTTCCGACCCTGCCGCTTACCGGATACCTGTCCGCCTTTCTCCCTTCGGGAAGCG
TGGCGCTTTCTCATAGCTCACGCTGTAGGTATCTCAGTTCGGTGTAGGTCGTTCGCTCCAAGCTGGGCTG
TGTGCACGAACCCCCCGTTCAGCCCGACCGCTGCGCCTTATCCGGTAACTATCGTCTTGAGTCCAACCCG
GTAAGACACGACTTATCGCCACTGGCAGCAGCCACTGGTAACAGGATTAGCAGAGCGAGGTATGTAGGCG
GTGCTACAGAGTTCTTGAAGTGGTGGGCTAACTACGGCTACACTAGAAGAACAGTATTTGGTATCTGCGC
TCTGCTGAAGCCAGTTACCTTCGGAAAAAGAGTTGGTAGCTCTTGATCCGGCAAACAAACCACCGCTGGT
AGCGGTGGTTTTTTTGTTTGCAAGCAGCAGATTACGCGCAGAAAAAAAGGATCTCAAGAAGATCCTTTGA
TCTTTTCTACGGGGTCTGACGCTCAGTGGAACGACGCGCGCGTAACTCACGTTAAGGGATTTTGGTCATG
AGTTAGAAAAACTCATCGAGCATCAAATGAAACTGCAATTTATTCATATCAGGATTATCAATACCATATT
TTTGAAAAAGCCGTTTCTGTAATGAAGGAGAAAACTCACCGAGGCAGTTCCATAGGATGGCAAGATCCTG
GTATCGGTCTGCGATTCCGACTCGTCCAACATCAATACAACCTATTAATTTCCCCTCGTCAAAAATAAGG
TTATCAAGTGAGAAATCACCATGAGTGACGACTGAATCCGGTGAGAATGGCAAAAGTTTATGCATTTCTT
TCCAGACTTGTTCAACAGGCCAGCCATTACGCTCGTCATCAAAATCACTCGCATCAACCAAACCGTTATT
CATTCGTGATTGCGCCTGAGCGAGGCGAAATACGCGATCGCTGTTAAAAGGACAATTACAAACAGGAATC
GAGTGCAACCGGCGCAGGAACACTGCCAGCGCATCAACAATATTTTCACCTGAATCAGGATATTCTTCTA
ATACCTGGAACGCTGTTTTTCCGGGGATCGCAGTGGTGAGTAACCATGCATCATCAGGAGTACGGATAAA
ATGCTTGATGGTCGGAAGTGGCATAAATTCCGTCAGCCAGTTTAGTCTGACCATCTCATCTGTAACATCA
TTGGCAACGCTACCTTTGCCATGTTTCAGAAACAACTCTGGCGCATCGGGCTTCCCATACAAGCGATAGA
TTGTCGCACCTGATTGCCCGACATTATCGCGAGCCCATTTATACCCATATAAATCAGCATCCATGTTGGA
ATTTAATCGCGGCCTCGACGTTTCCCGTTGGATATGGCTCATTTTTTACTTCCTCACCTTGTCGTATTAT
ACTATGCCGATATACTATGCCGATGATTAATTGTCGACACTGCGGGGGCTCTGTGTGGTAAGCAGGTCTT
AACCTTTTTACTGCCAATGACGCATGGGATACGTCGTGGCAGTAAAAGGGCTTAAATGCCAACGACGCGT
CCCATACGTTGTTGGCATTTTAATTCTTCTCTCTGCAGCGGCAGCATGTGCCGCCGCTGCAGAGAGTTTC
TAGCGATGACAGCCCCTCTGGGCAACGAGCCGGGGGGGCTGTCTTTCTTTATGTTTTAAATGCACTGACC
TCCCACATTCCCTTTTTAGTAAAATATTCAGAAATAATTTAAATACATCATTGCAATGAAAATAAATGTT
TTTTATTAGGCAGAATCCAGATGCTCAAGGCCCTTCATAATATCCCCCAGTTTAGTAGTTGGACTTAGGG
AACAAAGGAACCTTTAATAGAAATTGGACAGCAAGAAAGCGAGTCAGGCACCGGGCTTGCGGGTCATGCA
CCAGGTGCGCGGTCCTTCGGGCACCTCGACGTCGGCGGTGACGGTGAAGCCGAGCCGCTCGTAGAAGGGG
AGGTTGCGGGGCGCGGATGTCTCCAGGAAGGCGGGCACCCCGGCGCGCTCGGCCGCCTCCACTCCGGGGA
GCACGACGGCGCTGCCCAGACCCTTGCCCTGGTGGTCGGGCGACACGCCGACGGTGGCCAGGAACCACGC
GGGCTCCTTGGGCCGGTGCGGCGCCAGGAGGCCTTCCATCTGTTGCTGCGCGGCCAGCCGGGAACCGCTC
AACTCGGCCATGCGCGGGCCGATCTCGGCGAACACCGCCCCCGCTTCGACGCTCTCCGGCGTGGTCCAGA
CCGCCACCGCGGCGCCGTCGTCCGCGACCCACACCTTGCCGATGTCGAGCCCGACGCGCGTGAGGAAGAG
TTCTTGCAGCTCGGTGACCCGCTCGATGTGGCGGTCCGGATCGACGGTGTGGCGCGTGGCGGGGTAGTCG
GCGAACGCGGCGGCGAGGGTGCGTACGGCCCTGGGGACGTCGTCGCGGGTGGCGAGGCGCACCGTGGGCT
TGTACTCGGTCATGGTGGCGGACGAAAGGCCCGGAGATGAGGAAGAGGAGAACAGCGCGGCAGACGTGCG
CTTTTGAAGCGTGCAGAATGCCGGGCCTCCGGAGGACCTTCGGGCGCCCGCCCCGCCCCTGAGCCCGCCC
CTGAGCCCGCCCCCGGACCCACCCCTTCCCAGCCTCTGAGCCCAGAAAGCGAAGGAGCAAAGCTGCTATT
GGCCGCTGCCCCAAAGGCCTACCCGCTTCCATTGCTCAGCGGTGCTGTCCATCTGCACGAGACTAGTGAG
TCGTGCTACTTCCATTTGTCACGTCCTGCACGACGCGAGCTGCGGGGCGGGGGGGAACTTCCTGACTAGG
GGAGGAGTAGAAGGTGGCGCGAAGGGGCCACCAAAGAACGGAGCCGGTTGGCGCCTACCGGTGGATGTGG
AATGTGTGCGAGGCCAGAGGCCACTTGTGTAGCGCCAAGTGCCCAGCGGGGCTGCTAAAGCGCATGCTCC
AGACTGCCTTGGGAAAAGCGCCTCCCCTACCCGGTAGAGAAACTTGATCTGTCGCCGCAATTCAAACTTC
GTGAGGCTCCGGTGCCCGTCAGTGACCTGCTATACTCTGGAGACGCGTTACATAACTTACGGTAAATGGC
CCGCCTGGCTGACCGCCCAACGACCCCCGCCCATTGACGTCAATAATGACGTATGTTCCCATAGTAACGC
CAATAGGGACTTTCCATTGACGTCAATGGGTGGAGTATTTACGGTAAACTGCCCACTTGGCAGTACATCA
AGTGTATCATATGCCAAGTACGCCCCCTATTGACGTCAATGACGGTAAATGGCCCGCCTGGCATTATGCC
CAGTACATGACCTTATGGGACTTTCCTACTTGGCAGTACATCTACGTATTAGTCATCGCTATTACCATGG
TCGAGGTGAGCCCCACGTTCTGCTTCACTCTCCCCATCTCCCCCCCCTCCCCACCCCCAATTTTGTATTT
ATTTATTTTTTAATTATTTTGTGCAGCGATGGGGGCGGGGGGGGGGGGGGCGCGCGCCAGGCGGGGGGGG
GGGGGGGGGGGGGCGCGCGCCAGGCGGGGCGGGGCGGGGCGAGGGGCGGGGCGGGGCGAGGCGGAGAGGT
GCGGCGGCAGCCAATCAGAGCGGCGCGCTCCGAAAGTTTCCTTTTATGGCGAGGCGGCGGCGGCGGCGGC
CCTATAAAAAGCGAAGCGCGCGGCGGGCGGGAGTCGCTGCGCGCTGCCTTCGCCCCGTGCCCCGCTCCGC
CGCCGCCTCGCGCCGCCCGCCCCGGCTCTGACTGACCGCGTTACTCCCACAGGTGAGCGGGCGGGACGGC
CCTTCTCCTCCGGGCTGTAATTAGCGCTTGGTTTAATGACGGCTTGTTTCTTTTCTGTGGCTGCGTGAAA
GCCTTGAGGGGCTCCGGGAGGGCCCTTTGTGCGGGGGGAGCGGCTCGGGGGGTGCGTGCGTGTGTGTGTG
CGTGGGGAGCGCCGCGTGCGGCTCCGCGCTGCCCGGCGGCTGTGAGCGCTGCGGGCGCGGCGCGGGGCTT
TGTGCGCTCCGCAGTGTGCGCGAGGGGAGCGCGGCCGGGGGCGGTGCCCCGCGGTGCGGGGGGGGCTGCG
AGGGGAACAAAGGCTGCGTGCGGGGTGTGTGCGTGGGGGGGTGAGCAGGGGGTGTGGGCGCGTCGGTCGG
GCTGCAACCCCCCCTGCACCCCCCTCCCCGAGTTGCTGAGCACGGCCCGGCTTCGGGTGCGGGGCTCCGT
ACGGGGCGTGGCGCGGGGCTCGCCGTGCCGGGCGGGGGGTGGCGGCAGGTGGGGGTGCCGGGCGGGGCGG
GGCCGCCTCGGGCCGGGGAGGGCTCGGGGGAGGGGCGCGGCGGCCCCCGGAGCGCCGGCGGCTGTCGAGG
CGCGGCGAGCCGCAGCCATTGCCTTTTATGGTAATCGTGCGAGAGGGCGCAGGGACTTCCTTTGTCCCAA
ATCTGTGCGGAGCCGAAATCTGGGAGGCGCCGCCGCACCCCCTCTAGCGGGCGCGGGGCGAAGCGGTGCG
GCGCCGGCAGGAAGGAAATGGGCGGGGAGGGCCTTCGTGCGTCGCCGCGCCGCCGTCCCCTTCTCCCTCT
CCAGCCTCGGGGCTGTCCGCGGGGGGACGGCTGCCTTCGGGGGGGACGGGGCAGGGCGGGGTTCGGCTTC
TGGCGTGTGACCGGCGGCTCTAGAGCCTCTGCTAACCATGTTCATGCCTTCTTCTTTTTCCTACAGCTCC
TGGGCAACGTGCTGGTTATTGTGCTGTCTCATCATTTTGGCAAAGAATTCGGCTTGATCGAAGCCGTCTC
AGGGGAGAGACCACACCCAAGCTGTCTAGAGCCGCCACCTTGTGAAGAGCGCCGCCACCATGCCTTTGCT
CCTCCTGTTGCCCTTGCTCTGGGCTGGCGCCCTCGCGTTCAACTTAGACGCGGAGGCCCCAGCAGTACTC
TCGGGGCCCCCGGGCTCCTTCTTCGGATTCTCAGTGGAGTTTTACCGGCCGGGAACAGACGGGGTCAGTG
TGCTGGTGGGAGCACCCAAGGCTAATACCAGCCAGCCAGGAGTGCTGCAGGGTGGTGCTGTCTACCTCTG
TCCTTGGGGTGCCAGCCCCACACAGTGCACCCCCATTGAATTTGACAGCAAAGGCTCTCGGCTCCTGGAG
TCCTCACTGTCCAGCTCAGAGGGAGAGGAGCCTGTGGAGTACAAGTCCTTGCAGTGGTTCGGGGCAACAG
TTCGAGCCCATGGCTCCTCCATCTTGGCATGCGCTCCACTGTACAGCTGGCGCACAGAGAAGGAGCCACT
GAGCGACCCCGTGGGCACCTGCTACCTCTCCACAGATAACTTCACCCGAATTCTGGAGTATGCACCCTGC
CGCTCAGATTTCAGCTGGGCAGCAGGACAGGGTTACTGCCAAGGAGGCTTCAGTGCCGAGTTCACCAAGA
CTGGCCGTGTGGTTTTAGGTGGACCAGGAAGCTATTTCTGGCAAGGCCAGATCCTGTCTGCCACTCAGGA
GCAGATTGCAGAATCTTATTACCCCGAGTACCTGATCAACCTGGTTCAGGGGCAGCTGCAGACTCGCCAG
GCCAGTTCCATCTATGATGACAGCTACCTAGGATACTCTGTGGCTGTTGGTGAATTCAGTGGTGATGACA
CAGAAGACTTTGTTGCTGGTGTGCCCAAAGGGAACCTCACTTACGGCTATGTCACCATCCTTAATGGCTC
AGACATTCGATCCCTCTACAACTTCTCAGGGGAACAGATGGCCTCCTACTTTGGCTATGCAGTGGCCGCC
ACAGACGTCAATGGGGACGGGCTGGATGACTTGCTGGTGGGGGCACCCCTGCTCATGGATCGGACCCCTG
ACGGGCGGCCTCAGGAGGTGGGCAGGGTCTACGTCTACCTGCAGCACCCAGCCGGCATAGAGCCCACGCC
CACCCTTACCCTCACTGGCCATGATGAGTTTGGCCGATTTGGCAGCTCCTTGACCCCCCTGGGGGACCTG
GACCAGGATGGCTACAATGATGTGGCCATCGGGGCTCCCTTTGGTGGGGAGACCCAGCAGGGAGTAGTGT
TTGTATTTCCTGGGGGCCCAGGAGGGCTGGGCTCTAAGCCTTCCCAGGTTCTGCAGCCCCTGTGGGCAGC
CAGCCACACCCCAGACTTCTTTGGCTCTGCCCTTCGAGGAGGCCGAGACCTGGATGGCAATGGATATCCT
GATCTGATTGTGGGGTCCTTTGGTGTGGACAAGGCTGTGGTATACAGGGGCCGCCCCATCGTGTCCGCTA
GTGCCTCCCTCACCATCTTCCCCGCCATGTTCAACCCAGAGGAGCGGAGCTGCAGCTTAGAGGGGAACCC
TGTGGCCTGCATCAACCTTAGCTTCTGCCTCAATGCTTCTGGAAAACACGTTGCTGACTCCATTGGTTTC
ACAGTGGAACTTCAGCTGGACTGGCAGAAGCAGAAGGGAGGGGTACGGCGGGCACTGTTCCTGGCCTCCA
GGCAGGCAACCCTGACCCAGACCCTGCTCATCCAGAATGGGGCTCGAGAGGATTGCAGAGAGATGAAGAT
CTACCTCAGGAACGAGTCAGAATTTCGAGACAAACTCTCGCCGATTCACATCGCTCTCAACTTCTCCTTG
GACCCCCAAGCCCCAGTGGACAGCCACGGCCTCAGGCCAGCCCTACATTATCAGAGCAAGAGCCGGATAG
AGGACAAGGCTCAGATCTTGCTGGACTGTGGAGAAGACAACATCTGTGTGCCTGACCTGCAGCTGGAAGT
GTTTGGGGAGCAGAACCATGTGTACCTGGGTGACAAGAATGCCCTGAACCTCACTTTCCATGCCCAGAAT
GTGGGTGAGGGTGGCGCCTATGAGGCTGAGCTTCGGGTCACCGCCCCTCCAGAGGCTGAGTACTCAGGAC
TCGTCAGACACCCAGGGAACTTCTCCAGCCTGAGCTGTGACTACTTTGCCGTGAACCAGAGCCGCCTGCT
GGTGTGTGACCTGGGCAACCCCATGAAGGCAGGAGCCAGTCTGTGGGGTGGCCTTCGGTTTACAGTCCCT
CATCTCCGGGACACTAAGAAAACCATCCAGTTTGACTTCCAGATCCTCAGCAAGAATCTCAACAACTCGC
AAAGCGACGTGGTTTCCTTTCGGCTCTCCGTGGAGGCTCAGGCCCAGGTCACCCTGAACGGTGTCTCCAA
GCCTGAGGCAGTGCTATTCCCAGTAAGCGACTGGCATCCCCGAGACCAGCCTCAGAAGGAGGAGGACCTG
GGACCTGCTGTCCACCATGTCTATGAGCTCATCAACCAAGGCCCCAGCTCCATTAGCCAGGGTGTGCTGG
AACTCAGCTGTCCCCAGGCTCTGGAAGGTCAGCAGCTCCTATATGTGACCAGAGTTACGGGACTCAACTG
CACCACCAATCACCCCATTAACCCAAAGGGCCTGGAGTTGGATCCCGAGGGTTCCCTGCACCACCAGCAA
AAACGGGAAGCTCCAAGCCGCAGCTCTGCTTCCTCGGGACCTCAGATCCTGAAATGCCCGGAGGCTGAGT
GTTTCAGGCTGCGCTGTGAGCTCGGGCCCCTGCACCAACAAGAGAGCCAAAGTCTGCAGTTGCATTTCCG
AGTCTGGGCCAAGACTTTCTTGCAGCGGGAGCACCAGCCATTTAGCCTGCAGTGTGAGGCTGTGTACAAA
GCCCTGAAGATGCCCTACCGAATCCTGCCTCGGCAGCTGCCCCAAAAAGAGCGTCAGGTGGCCACAGCTG
TGCAATGGACCAAGGCAGAAGGCAGCTATGGCGTCCCACTGTGGATCATCATCCTAGCCATCCTGTTTGG
CCTCCTGCTCCTAGGTCTACTCATCTACATCCTCTACAAGCTTGGATTCTTCAAACGCTCCCTCCCATAT
GGCACCGCCATGGAAAAAGCTCAGCTCAAGCCTCCAGCCACCTCTGATGCCTGATAAGGGTTCTTTAAAC
GCCAATACAAGTCAATCCTTCAAGAAGAAAATAGAAGAGACTCTTGGTCCTATATCAACAGCAAGTCAAA
CGACGATTGATAAGCTAGCGGTTGAGGTCTCTAAAAGCGTCTTCCTGTTCTCATCACATCATATCAAGGT
TATATACCATCAATATTGCCACAGATGTTACTTAGCCTTTTAATATTTCTCTAATTTAGTGTATATGCAA
TGATAGTTCTCTGATTTCTGAGATTGAGTTTCTCATGTGTAATGATTATTTAGAGTTTCTCTTTCATCTG
TTCAAATTTTTGTCTAGTTTTATTTTTTACTGATTTGTAAGACTTCTTTTTATAATCTGCATATTACAAT
TCTCTTTACTGGGGTGTTGCAAATATTTTCTGTCATTCTATGGCCTGACTTTTCTTAATGGTTTTTTAAT
TTTAAAAATAAGTCTTAATATTCATGCAATCTAATTAACAATCTTTTCTTTGTGGTTAGGACTTTGAGTC
ATAAGAAATTTTTCTCTACACTGAAGTCATGATGGCATGCTTCTATATTATTTTCTAAAAGATTTAAAGT
TTTGCCTTCTCCATTTAGACTTATAATTCACTGGAATTTTTTTGTGTGTATGGTATGACATATGGGTTCC
CTTTTATTTTTTACATATAAATATATTTCCCTGTTTTTCTAAAAAAGAAAAAGATCATCATTTTCCCATT
GTAAAATGCCATATTT
Features (pLannotate 1.2.2; 14 found; start..end, strand, type, name):
    397..655     +  ncRNA          HBV PRE 1151-1410: Accession: RF02816 - Hepatitis B virus post-transcriptional regulatory element 1151-1410
    621..962     +  CDS            X (fragment): X_HBVD3 - Experimental evidence at protein level: Swiss-Prot protein existence level 1. Multifunctional protein that plays a role in silencing host antiviral defenses and promoting viral transcription. Does not seem to be essential for HBV infection. May be directly involved in development of cirrhosis and liver cancer (hepatocellular carcinoma). Most of cytosolic activities involve modulation of cytosolic calcium. The effect on apoptosis is controversial depending on the cell types in which the studies have been conducted. May induce apoptosis by localizing in mitochondria and causing loss of
    944..999     +  polyA_signal   β-globin poly(A) signal: rabbit β-globin polyadenylation signal (Gil and Proudfoot, 1987)
   1709..2297    -  rep_origin     ori: high-copy-number ColE1/pMB1/pBR322/pUC origin of replication
   2383..3192    -  CDS            KanR: aminoglycoside phosphotransferase; aph(3')-Ia; confers resistance to kanamycin in bacteria or G418 (Geneticin®) in eukaryotes
   3211..3255    -  promoter       EM7 promoter (fragment): synthetic bacterial promoter&nbsp
   3474..3683    -  polyA_signal   β-globin poly(A) (fragment): human β-globin polyadenylation signal
   3684..4283    -  CDS            PuroR (fragment): puromycin N-acetyltransferase; pac from Streptomyces; confers resistance to puromycin
   4293..4792    -  promoter       PGK promoter: mouse phosphoglycerate kinase 1 promoter
   4876..5179    +  enhancer       CMV enhancer: human cytomegalovirus immediate early enhancer
   5181..5335    +  promoter       chicken β-actin promoter (fragment): No description available
   5313..5489    +  promoter       chicken β-actin promoter (fragment): No description available
   5490..6506    +  intron         chimeric intron: chimera between introns from chicken β-actin and rabbit β-globin
   6688..9711    +  CDS            ITGA5: ITA5_HUMAN - Also known as FNRA. Experimental evidence at protein level: Swiss-Prot protein existence level 1. (Microbial infection) In case of HIV-1 infection, the interaction with extracellular viral Tat protein seems to enhance angiogenesis in Kaposi's sarcoma lesions. From Homo sapiens (Human).
