[The description below was written by a language model from this plasmid's Addgene catalogue record and pLannotate feature annotations shown in this document.]
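Description:
PD2529 human alpha5 full is a 10.4 kb mammalian expression plasmid built on the pD2529 CAG backbone and carrying the full-length human integrin alpha5 subunit (ITGA5, also known as CD49e or VLA-5 alpha). It is propagated in E. coli as a high-copy plasmid through a ColE1/pUC-type origin. Bacterial selection is with kanamycin, provided by an aminoglycoside phosphotransferase gene driven by a small EM7 bacterial promoter.

The integrin coding sequence sits downstream of a CAG promoter, which is annotated here as its component parts: the CMV immediate-early enhancer, the chicken β-actin promoter, and a chimeric chicken β-actin/rabbit β-globin intron. This combination gives strong constitutive transcription in many mammalian cell types. According to the catalogue entry, the native signal sequence context is replaced or preceded by a CD33 secretion peptide at the N terminus of the insert, which directs the protein into the secretory pathway for delivery to the cell surface. This peptide is not annotated separately in the feature table. Downstream of the insert, on the circular map, lie a hepatitis B virus post-transcriptional regulatory element and a rabbit β-globin polyadenylation signal. The HBV element overlaps a fragment annotated as the HBV X open reading frame, and it is generally included to improve mRNA export and expression.

A separate cassette in the opposite orientation uses the mouse PGK promoter to drive puromycin N-acetyltransferase with a human β-globin poly(A), allowing puromycin selection of transfected or stably expressing cells. The stated purpose is mammalian expression of full-length alpha5, and the associated work concerns ligand binding and integrin conformational activation. The record does not name a beta subunit partner.
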