Addgene plasmid #221395: PD2529 human alpha5 full
Purpose: Mammalian expression of human integrin alpha5 full length
Depositing lab: Timothy Springer. Depositing organization: Boston Children's Hospital. Publication: Ligand binding initiates single-molecule integrin conformational activation. Li J, Jo MH, Yan J, Hall T, Lee J, Lopez-Sanchez U, Yan S, Ha T, Springer TA. Cell. 2024 May 14:S0092-8674(24)00475-6. doi: 10.1016/j.cell.2024.04.049. PubMed 38772370.
Backbone
  Vector backbone: pD2529 CAG
  Backbone manufacturer: 0
  Vector type: Mammalian Expression
  Selectable markers: Puromycin
Growth in bacteria
  Bacterial resistance: Kanamycin, 50 μg/mL
  Growth temperature: 37°C
  Growth strain: DH5alpha
  Copy number: High Copy
Gene/Insert
  Gene/Insert name: integrin alpha5 full length
  Species: H. sapiens (human)
  Entrez Gene: ITGA5 (a.k.a. CD49e, FNRA, VLA-5, VLA5A)
  Tag / fusion protein: CD33 secretion peptide (MPLLLLLPLLWAGALA) (N terminal on insert)
  Cloning method: Gibson Cloning
Terms and licenses: Academic/Nonprofit Terms; Industry Terms: Not Available to Industry
How to cite: PD2529 human alpha5 full was a gift from Timothy Springer (Addgene plasmid # 221395 ; http://n2t.net/addgene:221395 ; RRID:Addgene_221395)
